Addgene plasmid #239253: pLJC6-HK1 (delta MBD)-3xFLAG
Purpose: HK1 lentiviral overexpression vector
Depositing lab: Jason Cantor. Depositing organization: Morgridge Institute for Research. Publication: Hexokinase detachment from mitochondria drives the Warburg effect to support compartmentalized ATP production. Huggler KS, Flickinger KM, Forsberg MH, Mellado Fritz CA, Chang GR, McGuire MF, Capitini CM, Cantor JR. Nat Metab. 2026 Jan 16. doi: 10.1038/s42255-025-01428-1. PubMed 41545565.
Backbone
  Vector backbone: pLJC6
  Vector type: Mammalian Expression, Lentiviral
  Selectable markers: Blasticidin
Growth in bacteria
  Bacterial resistance: Ampicillin, 100 μg/mL
  Growth temperature: 37°C
  Growth strain: NEB Stable
  Copy number: High Copy
Gene/Insert
  Gene/Insert name: HK1
  Species: H. sapiens (human)
  Mutation: Insert contains the set of silent mutations described for pLJC5-HK1-3xFLAG (See comments for further detail)
  Entrez Gene: HK1 (a.k.a. HK, HK1-ta, HK1-tb, HK1-tc, HKD, HKI, HMSNR, HXK1, NEDVIBA, NMSR, RP79, hexokinase)
  Promoter: Ubc
  Tag / fusion protein: 3xFLAG (C terminal on insert)
  Cloning method: Restriction Enzyme; 5′ cloning site PacI (not destroyed); 3′ cloning site NotI (not destroyed)
  Sequencing primers: 5′ GTAAATTGTCCGCTAAATTCTGGC; 3′ CCCTTTTCTTTTAAAATTGTGGATGAATACTGCC
Terms and licenses: Academic/Nonprofit Terms; Industry Terms: Not Available to Industry
Depositor comments: The nucleotides corresponding to the N-terminal 21 amino acids were replaced with a new initiator methionine and GGS linker to remove the endogenous mitochondrial binding domain (MBD)
How to cite: pLJC6-HK1 (delta MBD)-3xFLAG was a gift from Jason Cantor (Addgene plasmid # 239253 ; http://n2t.net/addgene:239253 ; RRID:Addgene_239253)
