[The description below was written by a language model from this plasmid's Addgene catalogue record and pLannotate feature annotations shown in this document.]
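Description:
pLJC6-HK1 (delta MBD)-3xFLAG is a lentiviral mammalian expression vector of about 10.5 kb, built on the pLJC6 backbone, for stable overexpression of a truncated human hexokinase 1. In bacteria it is maintained through a high-copy ColE1/pUC-type origin and selected with ampicillin via the β-lactamase gene. An f1 origin, an SV40 origin and remnants of lac/lacZα cloning sequences with T3 and T7 promoters are also present in the backbone. The viral portion has a third-generation arrangement. An RSV promoter drives a truncated HIV-1 5′ LTR, followed by the Ψ packaging signal with a gag fragment and the Rev response element. A self-inactivating ΔU3 3′ LTR and an SV40 polyadenylation signal close the transfer cassette. This layout produces packageable genomic RNA in producer cells when helper functions are supplied in trans, while the integrated provirus lacks LTR promoter activity.

Between the LTRs, the human ubiquitin C promoter drives the HK1 coding sequence, cloned between PacI and NotI sites and fused at its C terminus to a 3xFLAG epitope for detection or immunoprecipitation. According to the depositor, the codons for the N-terminal 21 amino acids were replaced with a new initiator methionine and a GGS linker, which removes the endogenous mitochondrial binding domain. The insert also carries the set of silent mutations described for the related pLJC5-HK1-3xFLAG construct, though their purpose is not stated here. Downstream, a cPPT/CTS element precedes a human PGK promoter driving blasticidin S deaminase, allowing blasticidin selection of transduced cells. The associated publication title points to use in studying how hexokinase detachment from mitochondria affects glycolytic metabolism.
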