Features (pLannotate 1.2.2; 27 found; start..end, strand, type, name):
      1..589     +  rep_origin     ori: high-copy-number ColE1/pMB1/pBR322/pUC origin of replication
    772..864     +  CDS            lacI (fragment): lac repressor; lacI; The lac repressor binds to the lac operator to inhibit transcription in E. coli. This inhibition can be relieved by adding lactose or isopropyl-β-D-thiogalactopyranoside (IPTG).
    877..898     +  protein_bind   CAP binding site: CAP binding activates transcription in the presence of cAMP. E. coli catabolite activator protein
    913..943     +  promoter       lac promoter: promoter for the E. coli lac operon
    951..967     +  protein_bind   lac operator: The lac repressor binds to the lac operator to inhibit transcription in E. coli. This inhibition can be relieved by adding lactose or isopropyl-β-D-thiogalactopyranoside (IPTG). lac repressor encoded by lacI
   1012..1030    +  promoter       T3 promoter: promoter for bacteriophage T3 RNA polymerase
   1058..1284    +  promoter       RSV promoter: Rous sarcoma virus enhancer/promoter
   1285..1465    +  LTR            5' LTR (truncated): truncated 5' long terminal repeat (LTR) from HIV-1
   1512..1637    +  misc_feature   HIV-1 Ψ: packaging signal of human immunodeficiency virus type 1
   1621..1984    +  CDS            HIV-1 gag (fragment): gag protein from human immunodeficiency virus 1; gag
   2130..2363    +  misc_feature   RRE: The Rev response element (RRE) of HIV-1 allows for Rev-dependent mRNA export from the nucleus to the cytoplasm.
   2740..2840    +  CDS            Rev (fragment): human immunodeficiency virus 1 (HIV-1) Rev protein; rev; enhances nuclear export of unspliced and incompletely spliced viral mRNAs
   2881..4092    +  promoter       UbC promoter: human ubiquitin C promoter
   4140..6827    +  CDS            HK1: HXK1_HUMAN - Experimental evidence at protein level: Swiss-Prot protein existence level 1. Catalyzes the phosphorylation of various hexoses, such as D- glucose, D-glucosamine, D-fructose, D-mannose and 2-deoxy-D-glucose, to hexose 6-phosphate (D-glucose 6-phosphate, D-glucosamine 6-phosphate, D-fructose 6-phosphate, D-mannose 6-phosphate and 2-deoxy-D-glucose 6- phosphate, respectively) (PubMed:1637300, PubMed:25316723, PubMed:27374331). Does not phosphorylate N-acetyl-D-glucosamine (PubMed:27374331). Mediates the initial step of glycolysis by catalyzing phosphorylation of D-glucose to D-gluco
   6849..6914    +  CDS            3xFLAG: three tandem FLAG® epitope tags, followed by an enterokinase cleavage site
   6962..7079    +  misc_feature   cPPT/CTS: central polypurine tract and central termination sequence of HIV-1
   7128..7638    +  promoter       hPGK promoter: human phosphoglycerate kinase 1 promoter
   7653..8042    +  CDS            BSD: blasticidin S deaminase; Aspergillus terreus BSD; confers resistance to blasticidin
   8035..8112    +  CDS            nef (fragment): NEF_HV1Z2 - Experimental evidence at protein level: Swiss-Prot protein existence level 1. Extracellular Nef protein targets CD4(+) T-lymphocytes for apoptosis by interacting with CXCR4 surface receptors. From Human immunodeficiency virus type 1 group M subtype D (isolate Z2/CDC-Z34) (HIV-1).
   8114..8347    +  LTR            3' LTR (ΔU3): self-inactivating 3' long terminal repeat (LTR) from HIV-1
   8419..8540    +  polyA_signal   SV40 poly(A) signal: SV40 polyadenylation signal
   8580..8715    +  rep_origin     SV40 ori: SV40 origin of replication
   8736..8754    -  promoter       T7 promoter: promoter for bacteriophage T7 RNA polymerase
   8762..8917    +  CDS            lacZα (fragment): LacZα fragment of β-galactosidase; lacZ fragment
   8922..9350    +  rep_origin     f1 ori (sequence partly withheld): f1 bacteriophage origin of replication; arrow indicates direction of (+) strand synthesis
   9403..9507    +  promoter       AmpR promoter: bla
   9508..10368   +  CDS            AmpR: β-lactamase; bla; confers resistance to ampicillin, carbenicillin, and related antibiotics
>Addgene plasmid #239253 | pLJC6-HK1 (delta MBD)-3xFLAG | addgene full sequence | sequence record 478664 | Addgene NGS Result
TTGAGATCCTTTTTTTCTGCGCGTAATCTGCTGCTTGCAAACAAAAAAACCACCGCTACCAGCGGTGGTT
TGTTTGCCGGATCAAGAGCTACCAACTCTTTTTCCGAAGGTAACTGGCTTCAGCAGAGCGCAGATACCAA
ATACTGTTCTTCTAGTGTAGCCGTAGTTAGGCCACCACTTCAAGAACTCTGTAGCACCGCCTACATACCT
CGCTCTGCTAATCCTGTTACCAGTGGCTGCTGCCAGTGGCGATAAGTCGTGTCTTACCGGGTTGGACTCA
AGACGATAGTTACCGGATAAGGCGCAGCGGTCGGGCTGAACGGGGGGTTCGTGCACACAGCCCAGCTTGG
AGCGAACGACCTACACCGAACTGAGATACCTACAGCGTGAGCTATGAGAAAGCGCCACGCTTCCCGAAGG
GAGAAAGGCGGACAGGTATCCGGTAAGCGGCAGGGTCGGAACAGGAGAGCGCACGAGGGAGCTTCCAGGG
GGAAACGCCTGGTATCTTTATAGTCCTGTCGGGTTTCGCCACCTCTGACTTGAGCGTCGATTTTTGTGAT
GCTCGTCAGGGGGGCGGAGCCTATGGAAAAACGCCAGCAACGCGGCCTTTTTACGGTTCCTGGCCTTTTG
CTGGCCTTTTGCTCACATGTTCTTTCCTGCGTTATCCCCTGATTCTGTGGATAACCGTATTACCGCCTTT
GAGTGAGCTGATACCGCTCGCCGCAGCCGAACGACCGAGCGCAGCGAGTCAGTGAGCGAGGAAGCGGAAG
AGCGCCCAATACGCAAACCGCCTCTCCCCGCGCGTTGGCCGATTCATTAATGCAGCTGGCACGACAGGTT
TCCCGACTGGAAAGCGGGCAGTGAGCGCAACGCAATTAATGTGAGTTAGCTCACTCATTAGGCACCCCAG
GCTTTACACTTTATGCTTCCGGCTCGTATGTTGTGTGGAATTGTGAGCGGATAACAATTTCACACAGGAA
ACAGCTATGACCATGATTACGCCAAGCGCGCAATTAACCCTCACTAAAGGGAACAAAAGCTGGAGCTGCA
AGCTTAATGTAGTCTTATGCAATACTCTTGTAGTCTTGCAACATGGTAACGATGAGTTAGCAACATGCCT
TACAAGGAGAGAAAAAGCACCGTGCATGCCGATTGGTGGAAGTAAGGTGGTACGATCGTGCCTTATTAGG
AAGGCAACAGACGGGTCTGACATGGATTGGACGAACCACTGAATTGCCGCATTGCAGAGATATTGTATTT
AAGTGCCTAGCTCGATACATAAACGGGTCTCTCTGGTTAGACCAGATCTGAGCCTGGGAGCTCTCTGGCT
AACTAGGGAACCCACTGCTTAAGCCTCAATAAAGCTTGCCTTGAGTGCTTCAAGTAGTGTGTGCCCGTCT
GTTGTGTGACTCTGGTAACTAGAGATCCCTCAGACCCTTTTAGTCAGTGTGGAAAATCTCTAGCAGTGGC
GCCCGAACAGGGACTTGAAAGCGAAAGGGAAACCAGAGGAGCTCTCTCGACGCAGGACTCGGCTTGCTGA
AGCGCGCACGGCAAGAGGCGAGGGGCGGCGACTGGTGAGTACGCCAAAAATTTTGACTAGCGGAGGCTAG
AAGGAGAGAGATGGGTGCGAGAGCGTCAGTATTAAGCGGGGGAGAATTAGATCGCGATGGGAAAAAATTC
GGTTAAGGCCAGGGGGAAAGAAAAAATATAAATTAAAACATATAGTATGGGCAAGCAGGGAGCTAGAACG
ATTCGCAGTTAATCCTGGCCTGTTAGAAACATCAGAAGGCTGTAGACAAATACTGGGACAGCTACAACCA
TCCCTTCAGACAGGATCAGAAGAACTTAGATCATTATATAATACAGTAGCAACCCTCTATTGTGTGCATC
AAAGGATAGAGATAAAAGACACCAAGGAAGCTTTAGACAAGATAGAGGAAGAGCAAAACAAAAGTAAGAC
CACCGCACAGCAAGCAGCAGCTGATCTTCAGACCTGGAGGAGGAGATATGAGGGACAATTGGAGAAGTGA
ATTATATAAATATAAAGTAGTAAAAATTGAACCATTAGGAGTAGCACCCACCAAGGCAAAGAGAAGAGTG
GTGCAGAGAGAAAAAAGAGCAGTGGGAATAGGAGCTTTGTTCCTTGGGTTCTTGGGAGCAGCAGGAAGCA
CTATGGGCGCAGCGTCAATGACGCTGACGGTACAGGCCAGACAATTATTGTCTGGTATAGTGCAGCAGCA
GAACAATTTGCTGAGGGCTATTGAGGCGCAACAGCATCTGTTGCAACTCACAGTCTGGGGCATCAAGCAG
CTCCAGGCAAGAATCCTGGCTGTGGAAAGATACCTAAAGGATCAACAGCTCCTGGGGATTTGGGGTTGCT
CTGGAAAACTCATTTGCACCACTGCTGTGCCTTGGAATGCTAGTTGGAGTAATAAATCTCTGGAACAGAT
TTGGAATCACACGACCTGGATGGAGTGGGACAGAGAAATTAACAATTACACAAGCTTAATACACTCCTTA
ATTGAAGAATCGCAAAACCAGCAAGAAAAGAATGAACAAGAATTATTGGAATTAGATAAATGGGCAAGTT
TGTGGAATTGGTTTAACATAACAAATTGGCTGTGGTATATAAAATTATTCATAATGATAGTAGGAGGCTT
GGTAGGTTTAAGAATAGTTTTTGCTGTACTTTCTATAGTGAATAGAGTTAGGCAGGGATATTCACCATTA
TCGTTTCAGACCCACCTCCCAACCCCGAGGGGACCCGACAGGCCCGAAGGAATAGAAGAAGAAGGTGGAG
AGAGAGACAGAGACAGATCCATTCGATTAGTGAACGGATCTCGACGGTATCGATCACGAGACTAGCCTCG
AGCGGGATCTGGCCTCCGCGCCGGGTTTTGGCGCCTCCCGCGGGCGCCCCCCTCCTCACGGCGAGCGCTG
CCACGTCAGACGAAGGGCGCAGCGAGCGTCCTGATCCTTCCGCCCGGACGCTCAGGACAGCGGCCCGCTG
CTCATAAGACTCGGCCTTAGAACCCCAGTATCAGCAGAAGGACATTTTAGGACGGGACTTGGGTGACTCT
AGGGCACTGGTTTTCTTTCCAGAGAGCGGAACAGGCGAGGAAAAGTAGTCCCTTCTCGGCGATTCTGCGG
AGGGATCTCCGTGGGGCGGTGAACGCCGATGATTATATAAGGACGCGCCGGGTGTGGCACAGCTAGTTCC
GTCGCAGCCGGGATTTGGGTCGCGGTTCTTGTTTGTGGATCGCTGTGATCGTCACTTGGTGAGTAGCGGG
CTGCTGGGCTGGCCGGGGCTTTCGTGGCCGCCGGGCCGCTCGGTGGGACGGAAGCGTGTGGAGAGACCGC
CAAGGGCTGTAGTCTGGGTCCGCGAGCAAGGTTGCCCTGAACTGGGGGTTGGGGGGAGCGCAGCAAAATG
GCGGCTGTTCCCGAGTCTTGAATGGAAGACGCTTGTGAGGCGGGCTGTGAGGTCGTTGAAACAAGGTGGG
GGGCATGGTGGGCGGCAAGAACCCAAGGTCTTGAGGCCTTCGCTAATGCGGGAAAGCTCTTATTCGGGTG
AGATGGGCTGGGGCACCATCTGGGGACCCTGACGTGAAGTTTGTCACTGACTGGAGAACTCGGTTTGTCG
TCTGTTGCGGGGGCGGCAGTTATGGCGGTGCCGTTGGGCAGTGCACCCGTACCTTTGGGAGCGCGCGCCC
TCGTCGTGTCGTGACGTCACCCGTTCTGTTGGCTTATAATGCAGGGTGGGGCCACCTGCCGGTAGGTGTG
CGGTAGGCTTTTCTCCGTCGCAGGACGCAGGGTTCGGGCCTAGGGTAGGCTCTCCTGAATCGACAGGCGC
CGGACCTCTGGTGAGGGGAGGGATAAGTGAGGCGTCAGTTTCTTTGGTCGGTTTTATGTACCTATCTTCT
TAAGTAGCTGAAGCTCCGGTTTTGAACTATGCGCTCGGGGTTGGCGAGTGTGTTTTGTGAAGTTTTTTAG
GCACCTTTTGAAATGTAATCATTTGGGTCAATATGTAATTTTCAGTGTTAGACTAGTAAATTGTCCGCTA
AATTCTGGCCGTTTTTGGCTTTTTTGTTAGACGAAGCGCTAGCGCTACCGGTTTAATTAACGCCAGCATG
GGAGGCAGCATTGACAAGTATCTCTATGCCATGCGGCTCTCCGATGAAACTCTCATAGATATCATGACTC
GCTTCAGGAAGGAGATGAAGAATGGCCTCTCCCGGGATTTTAATCCAACAGCCACAGTCAAGATGTTGCC
AACATTCGTAAGGTCCATTCCTGATGGCTCTGAAAAGGGAGATTTCATTGCCCTGGATCTTGGTGGGTCT
TCCTTTCGAATTCTGCGGGTGCAAGTGAATCATGAGAAAAACCAGAATGTTCACATGGAGTCCGAGGTTT
ATGACACCCCAGAGAACATCGTGCACGGCAGTGGAAGCCAGCTTTTTGATCATGTTGCTGAGTGCCTGGG
AGATTTCATGGAGAAAAGGAAGATCAAGGACAAGAAGTTACCTGTGGGATTCACGTTTTCTTTTCCTTGC
CAACAATCCAAAATAGATGAGGCCATCCTGATCACCTGGACAAAGCGATTTAAAGCGAGCGGAGTGGAAG
GAGCAGATGTGGTCAAACTGCTTAACAAAGCCATCAAAAAGCGAGGGGACTATGATGCCAACATCGTAGC
TGTGGTGAATGACACAGTGGGCACCATGATGACCTGTGGCTATGACGACCAGCACTGTGAAGTCGGCCTG
ATCATCGGCACTGGCACCAATGCTTGCTACATGGAGGAACTGAGGCACATTGATCTGGTGGAAGGAGACG
AGGGGAGGATGTGTATCAATACAGAATGGGGAGCCTTTGGAGACGATGGATCATTAGAAGACATCCGGAC
AGAGTTTGACAGGGAGATAGACCGGGGATCCCTCAACCCTGGAAAACAGCTGTTTGAGAAGATGGTCAGT
GGCATGTACTTGGGAGAGCTGGTTCGACTGATCCTAGTCAAGATGGCCAAGGAGGGCCTCTTATTTGAAG
GGCGGATCACCCCGGAGCTGCTCACCCGAGGGAAGTTTAACACCAGTGATGTGTCAGCCATCGAAAAGAA
TAAGGAAGGCCTCCACAATGCCAAAGAAATCCTGACCCGCCTGGGAGTGGAGCCGTCCGATGATGACTGT
GTCTCAGTCCAGCACGTTTGCACCATTGTCTCATTTCGCTCAGCCAACTTGGTGGCTGCCACACTGGGCG
CCATCTTGAACCGCCTGCGTGATAACAAGGGCACACCCAGGCTGCGGACCACGGTTGGTGTCGACGGATC
TCTTTACAAGACGCACCCACAGTATTCCCGGCGTTTCCACAAGACTCTAAGGCGCTTGGTGCCAGACTCC
GATGTGCGCTTCCTCCTCTCGGAGAGTGGCAGCGGCAAGGGGGCTGCCATGGTGACGGCGGTGGCCTACC
GCTTGGCCGAGCAGCACCGGCAGATAGAGGAGACCCTGGCTCATTTCCACCTCACCAAAGACATGCTGCT
GGAGGTGAAGAAGAGGATGCGGGCCGAGATGGAGCTGGGGCTGAGGAAGCAGACGCACAACAATGCCGTG
GTTAAGATGCTGCCCTCCTTCGTCCGGAGAACTCCCGACGGGACCGAGAATGGTGACTTCTTGGCCCTGG
ATCTTGGAGGAACCAATTTCCGTGTGCTGCTGGTGAAAATCCGTAGTGGGAAAAAGAGAACGGTGGAAAT
GCACAACAAGATCTACGCCATTCCTATTGAAATCATGCAGGGCACTGGGGAAGAGCTGTTTGATCACATT
GTCTCCTGCATCTCTGACTTCTTGGACTACATGGGGATCAAAGGCCCCAGGATGCCTCTGGGCTTCACGT
TCTCATTTCCCTGCCAGCAGACGAGTCTGGACGCGGGAATCTTGATCACGTGGACAAAGGGTTTTAAGGC
AACAGACTGCGTGGGCCACGATGTAGTCACCTTACTAAGGGATGCGATAAAAAGGAGAGAGGAATTTGAC
CTGGACGTGGTGGCTGTGGTCAACGACACAGTGGGCACCATGATGACCTGTGCTTATGAGGAGCCCACCT
GTGAGGTTGGACTCATTGTTGGGACCGGCAGCAATGCCTGCTACATGGAGGAGATGAAGAACGTGGAGAT
GGTGGAGGGGGACCAGGGGCAGATGTGCATCAACATGGAGTGGGGGGCCTTTGGGGACAACGGGTGTCTG
GATGATATCAGGACACACTACGACAGACTGGTGGACGAATATTCCCTAAATGCTGGGAAACAAAGGTATG
AGAAGATGATCAGTGGTATGTACCTGGGTGAAATCGTCCGCAACATCTTAATCGACTTCACCAAGAAGGG
ATTCCTCTTCCGAGGGCAGATCTCTGAGACGCTGAAGACCCGGGGCATCTTTGAGACCAAGTTTCTCTCT
CAGATCGAGAGTGACCGATTAGCACTGCTCCAGGTCCGGGCTATCCTCCAGCAGCTAGGTCTGAATAGCA
CCTGCGATGACAGTATCCTCGTCAAGACAGTGTGCGGGGTGGTGTCCAGGAGGGCCGCACAGCTGTGTGG
CGCAGGCATGGCTGCGGTTGTGGATAAGATCCGCGAGAACAGAGGACTGGACCGTCTGAATGTGACTGTG
GGAGTGGACGGGACACTCTACAAGCTTCATCCACACTTCTCCAGAATCATGCACCAGACGGTGAAGGAAC
TGTCACCAAAATGTAACGTGTCCTTCCTCCTGTCTGAGGATGGCAGCGGCAAGGGGGCCGCCCTCATCAC
GGCCGTGGGCGTGCGGTTACGCACAGAGGCAAGCAGCGGAGGCAGCGCGGCCGCAGGCGACTACAAAGAC
CATGACGGTGATTATAAAGATCATGACATTGATTACAAGGATGACGATGACAAGTAATAAGAATTCTCGA
CCTCGAGACAAATGGCAGTATTCATCCACAATTTTAAAAGAAAAGGGGGGATTGGGGGGTACAGTGCAGG
GGAAAGAATAGTAGACATAATAGCAACAGACATACAAACTAAAGAATTACAAAAACAAATTACAAAAATT
CAAAATTTTCGGGTTTATTACAGGGACAGCAGAGATCCACTTTGGCCGCGGCTCGAGGGGGTTGGGGTTG
CGCCTTTTCCAAGGCAGCCCTGGGTTTGCGCAGGGACGCGGCTGCTCTGGGCGTGGTTCCGGGAAACGCA
GCGGCGCCGACCCTGGGTCTCGCACATTCTTCACGTCCGTTCGCAGCGTCACCCGGATCTTCGCCGCTAC
CCTTGTGGGCCCCCCGGCGACGCTTCCTGCTCCGCCCCTAAGTCGGGAAGGTTCCTTGCGGTTCGCGGCG
TGCCGGACGTGACAAACGGAAGCCGCACGTCTCACTAGTACCCTCGCAGACGGACAGCGCCAGGGAGCAA
TGGCAGCGCGCCGACCGCGATGGGCTGTGGCCAATAGCGGCTGCTCAGCAGGGCGCGCCGAGAGCAGCGG
CCGGGAAGGGGCGGTGCGGGAGGCGGGGTGTGGGGCGGTAGTGTGGGCCCTGTTCCTGCCCGCGCGGTGT
TCCGCATTCTGCAAGCCTCCGGAGCGCACGTCGGCAGTCGGCTCCCTCGTTGACCGAATCACCGACCTCT
CTCCCCAGGGGGATCCATGGTTCCTTTGTCTCAAGAAGAATCCACCCTCATTGAAAGAGCAACGGCTACA
ATCAACAGCATCCCCATCTCTGAAGACTACAGCGTCGCCAGCGCAGCTCTCTCTAGCGACGGCCGCATCT
TCACTGGTGTCAATGTATATCATTTTACTGGGGGACCTTGTGCAGAACTCGTGGTGCTGGGCACTGCTGC
TGCTGCGGCAGCTGGCAACCTGACTTGTATCGTCGCGATCGGAAATGAGAACAGGGGCATCTTGAGCCCC
TGCGGACGGTGCCGACAGGTGCTTCTCGATCTGCATCCTGGGATCAAAGCCATAGTGAAGGACAGTGATG
GACAGCCGACGGCAGTTGGGATTCGTGAATTGCTGCCCTCTGGTTATGTGTGGGAGGGCTAAGGTACCTT
TAAGACCAATGACTTACAAGGCAGCTGTAGATCTTAGCCACTTTTTAAAAGAAAAGGGGGGACTGGAAGG
GCTAATTCACTCCCAACGAAGACAAGATCTGCTTTTTGCTTGTACTGGGTCTCTCTGGTTAGACCAGATC
TGAGCCTGGGAGCTCTCTGGCTAACTAGGGAACCCACTGCTTAAGCCTCAATAAAGCTTGCCTTGAGTGC
TTCAAGTAGTGTGTGCCCGTCTGTTGTGTGACTCTGGTAACTAGAGATCCCTCAGACCCTTTTAGTCAGT
GTGGAAAATCTCTAGCAGTAGTAGTTCATGTCATCTTATTATTCAGTATTTATAACTTGCAAAGAAATGA
ATATCAGAGAGTGAGAGGAACTTGTTTATTGCAGCTTATAATGGTTACAAATAAAGCAATAGCATCACAA
ATTTCACAAATAAAGCATTTTTTTCACTGCATTCTAGTTGTGGTTTGTCCAAACTCATCAATGTATCTTA
TCATGTCTGGCTCTAGCTATCCCGCCCCTAACTCCGCCCATCCCGCCCCTAACTCCGCCCAGTTCCGCCC
ATTCTCCGCCCCATGGCTGACTAATTTTTTTTATTTATGCAGAGGCCGAGGCCGCCTCGGCCTCTGAGCT
ATTCCAGAAGTAGTGAGGAGGCTTTTTTGGAGGCCTAGGGACGTACCCAATTCGCCCTATAGTGAGTCGT
ATTACGCGCGCTCACTGGCCGTCGTTTTACAACGTCGTGACTGGGAAAACCCTGGCGTTACCCAACTTAA
TCGCCTTGCAGCACATCCCCCTTTCGCCAGCTGGCGTAATAGCGAAGAGGCCCGCACCGATCGCCCTTCC
CAACAGTTGCGCAGCCTGAATGGCGAATGGG
[124 nt withheld, positions 8922-9045]
C
[91 nt withheld, positions 9047-9137]
A
[49 nt withheld, positions 9139-9187]
CCTTTGACGTTGGAGTCCACGTTCTTT
[37 nt withheld, positions 9215-9251]
ACCCTATCTCGGTCTATTCTTTTGATTTATAAGGGATTTTGCCGATTTCGGCCTATTGGTTAAAAAATGA
GCTGATTTAACAAAAATTTAACGCGAATTTTAACAAAATATTAACGCTTACAATTTAGGTGGCACTTTTC
GGGGAAATGTGCGCGGAACCCCTATTTGTTTATTTTTCTAAATACATTCAAATATGTATCCGCTCATGAG
ACAATAACCCTGATAAATGCTTCAATAATATTGAAAAAGGAAGAGTATGAGTATTCAACATTTCCGTGTC
GCCCTTATTCCCTTTTTTGCGGCATTTTGCCTTCCTGTTTTTGCTCACCCAGAAACGCTGGTGAAAGTAA
AAGATGCTGAAGATCAGTTGGGTGCACGAGTGGGTTACATCGAACTGGATCTCAACAGCGGTAAGATCCT
TGAGAGTTTTCGCCCCGAAGAACGTTTTCCAATGATGAGCACTTTTAAAGTTCTGCTATGTGGCGCGGTA
TTATCCCGTATTGACGCCGGGCAAGAGCAACTCGGTCGCCGCATACACTATTCTCAGAATGACTTGGTTG
AGTACTCACCAGTCACAGAAAAGCATCTTACGGATGGCATGACAGTAAGAGAATTATGCAGTGCTGCCAT
AACCATGAGTGATAACACTGCGGCCAACTTACTTCTGACAACGATCGGAGGACCGAAGGAGCTAACCGCT
TTTTTGCACAACATGGGGGATCATGTAACTCGCCTTGATCGTTGGGAACCGGAGCTGAATGAAGCCATAC
CAAACGACGAGCGTGACACCACGATGCCTGTAGCAATGGCAACAACGTTGCGCAAACTATTAACTGGCGA
ACTACTTACTCTAGCTTCCCGGCAACAATTAATAGACTGGATGGAGGCGGATAAAGTTGCAGGACCACTT
CTGCGCTCGGCCCTTCCGGCTGGCTGGTTTATTGCTGATAAATCTGGAGCCGGTGAGCGTGGGTCTCGCG
GTATCATTGCAGCACTGGGGCCAGATGGTAAGCCCTCCCGTATCGTAGTTATCTACACGACGGGGAGTCA
GGCAACTATGGATGAACGAAATAGACAGATCGCTGAGATAGGTGCCTCACTGATTAAGCATTGGTAACTG
TCAGACCAAGTTTACTCATATATACTTTAGATTGATTTAAAACTTCATTTTTAATTTAAAAGGATCTAGG
TGAAGATCCTTTTTGATAATCTCATGACCAAAATCCCTTAACGTGAGTTTTCGTTCCACTGAGCGTCAGA
CCCCGTAGAAAAGATCAAAGGATCTTC
